>Addgene plasmid #207757 | qTAG-C-moxGFP-Blast-H2BC11 | addgene full sequence | sequence record 415158 | Addgene NGS Result
TCGCGCGTTTCGGTGATGACGGTGAAAACCTCTGACACATGCAGCTCCCGGAGACGGTCACAGCTTGTCT
GTAAGCGGATGCCGGGAGCAGACAAGCCCGTCAGGGCGCGTCAGCGGGTGTTGGCGGGTGTCGGGGCTGG
CTTAACTATGCGGCATCAGAGCAGATTGTACTGAGAGTGCACCATATGCGGTGTGAAATACCGCACAGAT
GCGTAAGGAGAAAATACCGCATCAGGCGCCATTCGCCATTCAGGCTGCGCAACTGTTGGGAAGGGCGATC
GGTGCGGGCCTCTTCGCTATTACGCCAGCTGGCGAAAGGGGGATGTGCTGCAAGGCGATTAAGTTGGGTA
ACGCCAGGGTTTTCCCAGTCACGACGTTGTAAAACGACGGCCAGTGAATTCATCCTGATTGGGCAGACCT
GACCTCTGACGTTACCCTGAATAACTACCAATCAGACACAAGACTTCAACTCTTCACCTTATTTGCATAA
GCGATTCTATATAAAAGCGCCTTGTCATACCCTGCTCACGCTGTTTTTCCTTTTCGTTGGCGCTTTATAG
CTACACAGTGCT
[378 nt withheld, positions 573-950]
GGAGGAAGCGGAGGATCTGGCGGTACCATGGTGAGCAAGGGCGAGGAGCTGTTCACCGGGGTGGTGCCCA
TCCTGGTCGAGCTGGACGGCGACGTGAACGGCCACAAGTTCTCCGTGCGGGGCGAGGGCGAGGGCGATGC
CACCAACGGCAAGCTGACCCTGAAGTTCATCAGCACCACCGGCAAGCTGCCCGTGCCCTGGCCCACCCTC
GTGACCACCCTGACCTACGGCGTGCAGAGCTTCTCCCGCTACCCCGACCACATGAAGCGCCACGACTTCT
TCAAGAGCGCCATGCCCGAAGGCTACGTCCAGGAGCGCACCATCTCCTTCAAGGACGACGGCACCTACAA
GACCCGCGCCGAGGTGAAGTTCGAGGGCGACACCCTGGTGAACCGCATCGAGCTGAAGGGCATCGACTTC
AAGGAGGACGGCAACATCCTGGGGCACAAGCTGGAGTACAACTTCAACTCCCACAACGTCTATATCACCG
CCGACAAGCAGAAGAACGGCATCAAGGCCAACTTCAAGATCCGCCATAACGTGGAGGACGGCTCCGTGCA
GCTCGCCGACCACTACCAGCAGAACACCCCCATCGGCGACGGCCCCGTGCTGCTGCCCGACAACCACTAC
CTGTCCACCCAGTCCAAGCTGTCCAAAGACCCCAACGAGAAGCGCGATCACATGGTCCTGCTGGAGTTCG
TGACCGCCGCCGGGATCACTCACGGCATGGACGAGCTGTACAAGGGCTCTGGCTACCCCTACGACGTGCC
CGACTACGCCGGCTATCCGTATGATGTCCCGGACTATGCAACGCGTTACCGTTCGTATAGCATACATTAT
ACGAAGTTATCTGGATCCGGAGCTACTAACTTCAGCCTGCTGAAGCAGGCCGGAGACGTGGAGGAGAACC
CTGGACCTTCTAGAATGGCCAAGCCTTTGTCTCAAGAAGAATCCACCCTCATTGAAAGAGCAACGGCTAC
AATCAACAGCATCCCCATCTCTGAAGACTACAGCGTCGCCAGCGCAGCTCTCTCTAGCGACGGCCGCATC
TTCACTGGTGTCAATGTATATCATTTTACTGGGGGACCTTGTGCAGAACTCGTGGTGCTGGGCACTGCTG
CTGCTGCGGCAGCTGGCAACCTGACTTGTATCGTCGCGATCGGAAATGAGAACAGGGGCATCTTGAGCCC
CTGCGGACGGTGCCGACAGGTGCTTCTCGATCTGCATCCTGGGATCAAAGCCATAGTGAAGGACAGTGAT
GGACAGCCGACGGCAGTTGGGATTCGTGAATTGCTGCCCTCTGGTTATGTGTGGGAGGGCCCCGGGATAA
CTTCGTATAGCATACATTATACGAACGGTAGCCTCGAGACCGGTAAGAGCAAGTGATAAACAGTGAGTTG
GTTGCAAACTCTCAACCCTAACGGCTCTTTTAAGAGCCACCCATGTTCTCAAAGAAAGAGCTGGTGCTTG
TATTCCTCCTCTGCTGGCCACTGACAAACCCTTGTAACTTGCTACTGTGTTTTTTGGTCTGAAGTAGAGC
AGTTATTTAACTAATCCTTAGTGACTTTTTTTTTTTAGATCTGCCATTCTAATCTTAGAGTTAAGTAAGG
AGATGGGAAATTTTCTATTATAAGTTCGAAACCAATTAAAATACGTTAGAAACCCATCAAAATACTCGTC
GGTCCCCCGTCGGTTAGTGATTTGGAACAGTGCCAAGTTGCAGCGGTTGTCAGTTTGAATTTGCCCGGGC
AACGCCCGCCCTTCCTCTGCATCCTGATTGGTTGTTGTATCCAGGAAGTCCACGGTCGGCTTGGGTGCGC
CAAAGGAATCCAAACCCCGCCTTTATTTGGCCTTCCTTACAAACTCAGTAAACTGTCAGTTTCTCATTCT
TTAGTATTTTATCGCTTTCGGGAAGGAGATTTATTTCTAATTAGTAAGCTTGGCGTAATCATGGTCATAG
CTGTTTCCTGTGTGAAATTGTTATCCGCTCACAATTCCACACAACATACGAGCCGGAAGCATAAAGTGTA
AAGCCTGGGGTGCCTAATGAGTGAGCTAACTCACATTAATTGCGTTGCGCTCACTGCCCGCTTTCCAGTC
GGGAAACCTGTCGTGCCAGCTGCATTAATGAATCGGCCAACGCGCGGGGAGAGGCGGTTTGCGTATTGGG
CGCTCTTCCGCTTCCTCGCTCACTGACTCGCTGCGCTCGGTCGTTCGGCTGCGGCGAGCGGTATCAGCTC
ACTCAAAGGCGGTAATACGGTTATCCACAGAATCAGGGGATAACGCAGGAAAGAACATGTGAGCAAAAGG
CCAGCAAAAGGCCAGGAACCGTAAAAAGGCCGCGTTGCTGGCGTTTTTCCATAGGCTCCGCCCCCCTGAC
GAGCATCACAAAAATCGACGCTCAAGTCAGAGGTGGCGAAACCCGACAGGACTATAAAGATACCAGGCGT
TTCCCCCTGGAAGCTCCCTCGTGCGCTCTCCTGTTCCGACCCTGCCGCTTACCGGATACCTGTCCGCCTT
TCTCCCTTCGGGAAGCGTGGCGCTTTCTCATAGCTCACGCTGTAGGTATCTCAGTTCGGTGTAGGTCGTT
CGCTCCAAGCTGGGCTGTGTGCACGAACCCCCCGTTCAGCCCGACCGCTGCGCCTTATCCGGTAACTATC
GTCTTGAGTCCAACCCGGTAAGACACGACTTATCGCCACTGGCAGCAGCCACTGGTAACAGGATTAGCAG
AGCGAGGTATGTAGGCGGTGCTACAGAGTTCTTGAAGTGGTGGCCTAACTACGGCTACACTAGAAGAACA
GTATTTGGTATCTGCGCTCTGCTGAAGCCAGTTACCTTCGGAAAAAGAGTTGGTAGCTCTTGATCCGGCA
AACAAACCACCGCTGGTAGCGGTGGTTTTTTTGTTTGCAAGCAGCAGATTACGCGCAGAAAAAAAGGATC
TCAAGAAGATCCTTTGATCTTTTCTACGGGGTCTGACGCTCAGTGGAACGAAAACTCACGTTAAGGGATT
TTGGTCATGAGATTATCAAAAAGGATCTTCACCTAGATCCTTTTAAATTAAAAATGAAGTTTTAAATCAA
TCTAAAGTATATATGAGTAAACTTGGTCTGACAGTTACCAATGCTTAATCAGTGAGGCACCTATCTCAGC
GATCTGTCTATTTCGTTCATCCATAGTTGCCTGACTCCCCGTCGTGTAGATAACTACGATACGGGAGGGC
TTACCATCTGGCCCCAGTGCTGCAATGATACCGCGAGACCCACGCTCACCGGCTCCAGATTTATCAGCAA
TAAACCAGCCAGCCGGAAGGGCCGAGCGCAGAAGTGGTCCTGCAACTTTATCCGCCTCCATCCAGTCTAT
TAATTGTTGCCGGGAAGCTAGAGTAAGTAGTTCGCCAGTTAATAGTTTGCGCAACGTTGTTGCCATTGCT
ACAGGCATCGTGGTGTCACGCTCGTCGTTTGGTATGGCTTCATTCAGCTCCGGTTCCCAACGATCAAGGC
GAGTTACATGATCCCCCATGTTGTGCAAAAAAGCGGTTAGCTCCTTCGGTCCTCCGATCGTTGTCAGAAG
TAAGTTGGCCGCAGTGTTATCACTCATGGTTATGGCAGCACTGCATAATTCTCTTACTGTCATGCCATCC
GTAAGATGCTTTTCTGTGACTGGTGAGTACTCAACCAAGTCATTCTGAGAATAGTGTATGCGGCGACCGA
GTTGCTCTTGCCCGGCGTCAATACGGGATAATACCGCGCCACATAGCAGAACTTTAAAAGTGCTCATCAT
TGGAAAACGTTCTTCGGGGCGAAAACTCTCAAGGATCTTACCGCTGTTGAGATCCAGTTCGATGTAACCC
ACTCGTGCACCCAACTGATCTTCAGCATCTTTTACTTTCACCAGCGTTTCTGGGTGAGCAAAAACAGGAA
GGCAAAATGCCGCAAAAAAGGGAATAAGGGCGACACGGAAATGTTGAATACTCATACTCTTCCTTTTTCA
ATATTATTGAAGCATTTATCAGGGTTATTGTCTCATGAGCGGATACATATTTGAATGTATTTAGAAAAAT
AAACAAATAGGGGTTCCGCGCACATTTCCCCGAAAAGTGCCACCTGACGTCTAAGAAACCATTATTATCA
TGACATTAACCTATAAAAATAGGCGTATCACGAGGCCCTTTCGTC
Features (pLannotate 1.2.2; 16 found; start..end, strand, type, name):
    137..236     +  misc_feature   bom (fragment): basis of mobility region from pBR322
    242..399     -  CDS            lacZα (fragment): LacZα fragment of β-galactosidase; lacZ fragment
    573..950     +  CDS            H2B (sequence withheld): human histone H2B; HIST1H2BJ
    978..1694    +  CDS            moxGFP: moxGFP is a basic (constitutively fluorescent) green fluorescent protein published in 2015, derived from Aequorea victoria. It is reported to be a rapidly-maturing monomer.
   1767..1800    +  protein_bind   lox71: Left element (LE) mutant of loxP (Araki et al., 2010). Cre-mediated recombination occurs in the 8-bp core sequence (GCATACAT). Cre recombinase
   1875..2270    +  CDS            BSD: blasticidin S deaminase; Aspergillus terreus BSD; confers resistance to blasticidin
   2277..2310    +  protein_bind   lox66: Right element (RE) mutant of loxP (Araki et al., 2010). Cre-mediated recombination occurs in the 8-bp core sequence (GCATACAT). Cre recombinase
   2367..2412    +  ncRNA          Histone3: Accession: RF00032 - Histone 3' UTR stem-loop
   2928..2944    -  protein_bind   lac operator: The lac repressor binds to the lac operator to inhibit transcription in E. coli. This inhibition can be relieved by adding lactose or isopropyl-β-D-thiogalactopyranoside (IPTG). lac repressor encoded by lacI
   2952..2982    -  promoter       lac promoter: promoter for the E. coli lac operon
   2997..3018    -  protein_bind   CAP binding site: CAP binding activates transcription in the presence of cAMP. E. coli catabolite activator protein
   3031..3123    -  CDS            lacI (fragment): lac repressor; lacI; The lac repressor binds to the lac operator to inhibit transcription in E. coli. This inhibition can be relieved by adding lactose or isopropyl-β-D-thiogalactopyranoside (IPTG).
   3306..3894    -  rep_origin     ori: high-copy-number ColE1/pMB1/pBR322/pUC origin of replication
   4065..4925    -  CDS            AmpR: β-lactamase; bla; confers resistance to ampicillin, carbenicillin, and related antibiotics
   4926..5030    -  promoter       AmpR promoter: bla
   5125..35      +  CDS            rop (fragment) (across the origin): Rop protein, which maintains plasmids at low copy number; rop
