[The description below was written by a language model from this plasmid's Addgene catalogue record and pLannotate feature annotations shown in this document.]
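Description:
qTAG-C-moxGFP-Blast-H2BC11 is a CRISPR knock-in donor template built on the pUC19 backbone, intended for transfection into human cells rather than for autonomous expression. In E. coli it is maintained at high copy from the ColE1/pUC origin and selected with ampicillin through the bla (AmpR) gene and its promoter. Remnants of the pUC cloning region (lacZα fragment, lac promoter, operator and CAP site), along with small annotated fragments of bom, lacI and rop, flank the insert and play no role in the tagging function.

The payload is a moxGFP–blasticidin cassette bracketed by homology arms from the human H2BC11 (HIST1H2BJ) locus. The upstream arm includes the histone H2B coding sequence, which is followed by moxGFP, a monomeric, rapidly maturing green fluorescent protein. The downstream arm carries the histone 3′ UTR stem-loop characteristic of replication-dependent histone mRNAs. After moxGFP comes the blasticidin S deaminase gene (BSD), which the catalogue entry describes as linked through a 2A element, although the feature table does not annotate the 2A itself. No mammalian promoter is annotated. This is consistent with a design in which both the tagged histone and the resistance marker are expressed from the endogenous H2BC11 promoter only after correct in-frame integration, so that blasticidin selection enriches for edited cells. BSD is flanked by lox71 and lox66, mutant loxP sites that should allow Cre-mediated removal of the selection marker afterwards.

The plasmid is meant to be co-transfected with a matching px330-PITCh-H2BC11 sgRNA/Cas9 plasmid to tag endogenous H2B at its C-terminus. This yields fluorescently labelled chromatin for visualizing nuclei.
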