Addgene plasmid #207757: qTAG-C-moxGFP-Blast-H2BC11
Purpose: Donor template for moxGFP-2A-Blast insertion into the C-terminus of the H2BC11 locus for nuclei visualization. To be co-transfected with sgRNA plasmid px330-PITCh-H2BC11 Addgene #207755
Depositing lab: Laurence Pelletier. Publication: qTAG: an adaptable plasmid scaffold for CRISPR-based endogenous tagging. Philip R, Sharma A, Matellan L, Erpf AC, Hsu WH, Tkach JM, Wyatt HDM, Pelletier L. EMBO J. 2024 Dec 12. doi: 10.1038/s44318-024-00337-5. PubMed 39668248.
Backbone
  Vector backbone: pUC19
  Backbone manufacturer: Invitrogen
  Backbone size w/o insert (bp): 2686
  Vector type: Mammalian Expression, CRISPR ; Donor Template
  Selectable markers: Blasticidin
Growth in bacteria
  Bacterial resistance: Ampicillin, 100 μg/mL
  Growth temperature: 37°C
  Growth strain: DH5alpha
  Copy number: High Copy
Gene/Insert
  Gene/Insert name: H2BC11 Homology Arms flanking a moxGFP-Blast Cassette (alt name: H2BC11)
  Species: H. sapiens (human)
  Insert size (bp): 2484
  Entrez Gene: H2BC11 (a.k.a. H2B/r, H2BFR, H2BJ, HIST1H2BJ)
  Cloning method: Unknown
  Sequencing primers: 5′ CTGCAAGGCGATTAAGTTGGGTAAC; 3′ GGCTCGTATGTTGTGTGGAATTGT
Terms and licenses: Academic/Nonprofit Terms; Industry Terms: Not Available to Industry
Depositor comments: To be co-transfected with sgRNA plasmid px330-PITCh-H2BC11 https://www.addgene.org/207755 . Please visit https://www.biorxiv.org/content/10.1101/2023.11.01.565029v3 for bioRxiv preprint.
How to cite: qTAG-C-moxGFP-Blast-H2BC11 was a gift from Laurence Pelletier (Addgene plasmid # 207757 ; http://n2t.net/addgene:207757 ; RRID:Addgene_207757)
